Addgene plasmid #32782: ptyrEGFP-TYR
Depositing lab: Ruth Halaban. Depositing organization: Yale University. Publication: Endoplasmic reticulum retention is a common defect associated with tyrosinase-negative albinism. Halaban R, Svedine S, Cheng E, Smicun Y, Aron R, Hebert DN. Proc Natl Acad Sci U S A. 2000 May 23;97(11):5889-94. 10.1073/pnas.97.11.5889 PubMed 10823941.
Backbone
  Vector backbone: pEGFP-N
  Backbone manufacturer: Clontech
  Modifications to backbone: CMV promoter was replaced with 2500bp Tyrosinase promoter from mouse
  Vector type: Mammalian Expression
  Selectable markers: Neomycin (select with G418)
Growth in bacteria
  Bacterial resistance: Kanamycin, 50 μg/mL
  Growth temperature: 37°C
  Growth strain: DH5alpha
  Copy number: High Copy
Gene/Insert
  Gene/Insert name: Tyrosinase
  Species: H. sapiens (human)
  Entrez Gene: TYR (a.k.a. ATN, CMM8, OCA1, OCA1A, OCAIA, SHEP3)
  Promoter: Tyrosinase
  Tag / fusion protein: EGFP (C terminal on backbone)
  Cloning method: Restriction Enzyme; 5′ cloning site none (unknown if destroyed); 3′ cloning site none (unknown if destroyed)
  Sequencing primers: 5′ none; 3′ EGFP_N and hTYR-R
Terms and licenses: Academic/Nonprofit Terms; Industry Terms: Not Available to Industry
Depositor comments: CMV promoter in pEGFP-N vector was replaced with 2500bp of tyrosinase endogenous promoter from mouse. Please note that while the tyrosinase promoter is mouse, the sequence of the tyrosinase insert in this plasmid is human.
How to cite: ptyrEGFP-TYR was a gift from Ruth Halaban (Addgene plasmid # 32782 ; http://n2t.net/addgene:32782 ; RRID:Addgene_32782)
