[The description below was written by a language model from this plasmid's Addgene catalogue record.]
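Description:
ptyrEGFP-TYR is a mammalian expression plasmid built on the Clontech pEGFP-N backbone, in which the vector's CMV promoter has been replaced by about 2500 bp of the endogenous mouse tyrosinase promoter. It is propagated in E. coli as a high-copy plasmid under kanamycin selection. The backbone's neomycin resistance marker allows G418 selection of stably transfected mammalian cells. In pEGFP-N vectors a single resistance cassette normally serves both purposes, although no feature table is provided here to confirm its layout or the origins of replication.

The insert is human tyrosinase (TYR), the melanocyte enzyme that catalyses the initial steps of melanin synthesis and whose mutation underlies oculocutaneous albinism type 1. It is placed upstream of the backbone's EGFP coding sequence, so the protein is produced with EGFP fused to its C terminus. The depositor notes explicitly that the construct combines species: the promoter is mouse while the coding sequence is human. Because the tyrosinase promoter is active mainly in pigment cells, this arrangement would be expected to restrict expression of the fusion to melanocytic cells, rather than giving the strong ubiquitous expression of CMV. The restriction sites used for cloning are not recorded.

The associated publication concerns retention of tyrosinase in the endoplasmic reticulum in tyrosinase-negative albinism. This suggests the construct serves as a fluorescently tagged tyrosinase for following the protein's localisation and trafficking in melanocytes, though the record does not describe a specific application or state whether the insert carries any mutation.
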