>Addgene plasmid #32782 | ptyrEGFP-TYR | addgene partial sequence | sequence record 38960 | EGFP-N 5'-CGTCGCCGTCCAGCTCGACCAG-3'
TTGCTCACCATGGTGGCGACCGGTGGATCCCGGGCCCGCGGTACCGTCGACTGCAGATGGCTCTGATACA
AGCTGTGGTAATCCTCTTTCTCCATGAGGAGTGGCTGCTTTTCTTCAGGAAGCTGCTTTCTCTTGTGACG
ACACAGCAAGCTCACAAGCCCTGCCAGCAGGGCAGTGAGGACGGCCCCTACCATCGCCGCCCCAAGGAGC
CATGACCAGATCCGACTCGCTTGTTCCAAATAGGACTTAATGTAGTCTTGAAAAGAGTCTGGGTCTGAAT
CTTGTAGATAGCTATAGTCATAGCCCAGATCTTTGGATGAAATAAAGAAATCACCATTTCTGTACAGTGG
TATAAAAGGAACCATGTAGGATTCCCGGTTATGTCCAATGGGTGCATTGGCTTCTGGATAAACTTCTTGA
AGAGGACGGTGCCTTCGGAGCCACTGCTCAAAAATACTGTCAACAAATGCATGGTGAAGAAGGAAGATAG
GATCGTTGGCAGATCCCTGTACCTGGGACATTGTTCCATTCATATAGATGTGCAAGGCATTGTGCATGCT
GCTTTGAGAGGCATCCGCTATCCCAGTAAGTGGACTAGCAAATCCTTCCAGTGTATTTCTAAAGCTGAAA
TTGGCAGCTTTA
