>Addgene plasmid #32782 | ptyrEGFP-TYR | addgene partial sequence | sequence record 38964 | pBR322ori-F 5'-GGGAAACGCCTGGTATCTTT-3'
CGATTTTTGTGATGCTCGTCAGGGGGGCGGAGCCTATGGAAAAACGCCAGCAACGCGGCCTTTTTACGGT
TCCTGGCCTTTTGCTGGCCTTTTGCTCACATGTTCTTTCCTGCGTTATCCCCTGATTCTGTGGATAACCG
TATTACCGCCATGCATTAGTTATTATGTATACCTTACTTCTCATTCCTATTGCTTTGTAGCTACAGAAGC
CTTAGCAGTCTTTAGAAATCTTGGGAGTGTTATGCCTCTTCCACTTAAAGCTTTAATTCAAGAACTCATT
CTCTAGAAGTTTAAACAACTGCTATTCTGCTCTTCTATGACTCTTTAACATGTCTCTCAAAATATGTTTT
CTCCCAGAAAACTCTCCTCAACTTTCTTCAAAATTAATAGACTACATTTTGCCCCACAGAAATTCTTCTA
TAGGAACTTCAATTTTTTTATTTAATCCAGGAAAACATATTTAAACATACTTAGCTATAAATATTAAGAT
TAAATTGTGATAAAAACTTATTTTTGACGGTGGTGGAAACTGTCCTATTAAATTTACCATATCATTCCAA
TTTTATCCTCAGAAAATGCCCAATAGATGATCAATAAATATTTGCAGTATACTTATTGCATTCCCAGCTA
TAGCTAATATAGATTGCATTAAGACTGTCTTAGGGTAGACAATAGTCAAACAGAATTGGATAGGGCATAT
TCAAATTCTGTAGCTACCAAATGTGTATACAAGGGAAAAATGTGTAAATGAATACTTACATAGAAAGAGC
AGGACTGGTGATAAGATTGTCATGTAAATAAGTTGGTGGAGACTGTAGATTACATTGCAGAGGAATAAAG
AGAACTTTTAATTTAAGAGAATCAGTCCTAGAAGAAAACAAAGGAC
